Addgene plasmid #39623: KHBD00523
Depositing lab: Bart Deplancke. Depositing organization: Swiss Federal Institute of Technology (EPFL). Publication: Automated protein-DNA interaction screening of Drosophila regulatory elements. Korneel Hens, Jean-Daniel Feuz, Alina Isakova, Antonina Lagovitina, Andreas Massouras, Julien Bryois, Patrick Callaerts, Susan E. Celniker, Bart Deplancke. Nat Methods. 2011 Oct 30;8(12):1065-70. 10.1038/nmeth.1763 PubMed 22037703.
Backbone
  Vector backbone: pDONR221
  Backbone manufacturer: Invitrogen
  Backbone size w/o insert (bp): 2536
  Vector type: Gateway DONR vector
Growth in bacteria
  Bacterial resistance: Kanamycin, 50 μg/mL
  Growth temperature: 37°C
  Growth strain: DH5alpha
  Copy number: High Copy
Gene/Insert
  Gene/Insert name: CG11966 (alt name: FBgn0037645)
  Species: D. melanogaster (fly)
  Insert size (bp): 1776
  Entrez Gene: CG11966 (a.k.a. Dmel_CG11966, Dmel\CG11966)
  Promoter: none
  Cloning method: Gateway Cloning
  Sequencing primers: 5′ M13-F20; 3′ M13R
Terms and licenses: Academic/Nonprofit Terms; Industry Terms: Not Available to Industry
Depositor comments: Please note that the ORFs in this collection were cloned open-ended (without a stop codon).
How to cite: KHBD00523 was a gift from Bart Deplancke (Addgene plasmid # 39623 ; http://n2t.net/addgene:39623 ; RRID:Addgene_39623)
