[The description below was written by a language model from this plasmid's Addgene catalogue record.]
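Description:
KHBD00523 is a Gateway entry clone built in the Invitrogen pDONR221 backbone and carrying the open reading frame of the Drosophila melanogaster gene CG11966 (FBgn0037645). The recorded backbone is about 2.5 kb without insert, and the insert is 1776 bp. It is maintained as a high-copy plasmid in standard E. coli cloning strains under kanamycin selection. No feature table accompanies the record, so the origin of replication and exact positions of the recombination sites are not documented here. A clone made by Gateway cloning into pDONR221 would normally have the insert flanked by attL sites, replacing the donor vector's ccdB/chloramphenicol counter-selection cassette. M13 forward and reverse primer sites flanking the insert are listed for sequence verification.

The plasmid has no promoter driving the insert, so it is not an expression construct. It serves as a shuttle source from which the ORF can be transferred by LR recombination into Gateway destination vectors that supply their own promoter, tags and host-specific elements. The depositor notes that ORFs in this collection were cloned open-ended, without a stop codon. This allows in-frame C-terminal fusions after transfer, and it also means that a destination vector must supply the termination codon.

The clone belongs to a collection associated with a study on automated protein–DNA interaction screening of Drosophila regulatory elements. This suggests that CG11966 was included as a candidate DNA-binding or transcription factor protein for such screens, although the record does not describe the function of the gene product.
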