>Addgene plasmid #39623 | KHBD00523 | depositor partial sequence | sequence record 50063 | KHBD00523 sequence 1776 bps
ATGAAGTTTTGCAGCATGAACGGCCCAAGTGAATCGGAAGTTGAGAGCCTGCTGATGAGTCCGTGCTGGG
GACCGCCCCAGACCTCCGCCCAGGATCAGTATCTGCTCGATGGACACAAGCTGTTGCTGGAGCATGACCT
GGACTCCCTGCCAAGTGATGCGGATCAGAAAAACTCGCTGGACGTGCTGGACAATCTGCTGCTGAATGGA
TCGTCGCTGAATGCGCTGTCGGACCTAAAGCCACTGCCGCCCTTCACAGGCTACACGGGCCACCTGTCCA
TCAATGGGATCTCCGGCCACCATTATCATGCCATTGCGCAGAGACTGCCGGATGAGAGCAACAACAACTA
CATGCAGAGTGCCTATCACCCGCAGAACCAATCGAATCCCACATCCACCACGCAATCGAATGGGGGCAGC
AATAGCAACTCCAACAACTCCAATGAGCACAACATAGTATCCTCCTCCACCTGCTTACCAGAAAGTGTAC
TCAGCGGGAGCGGCGGAGGAGGAGGTGGCAACGATGCCTGCCTGGCGGACGTGAAGCTCTTCGCCGATAG
TCAACTAGATTCTAAGCTTTACTCCGTGGCCGATAGCTGTGTGATGAACGGATCCGGTTCGGGATCCGCA
GCTAATGGCAATGGATCCGGTCCCAGCATAGCCACATTAACGCCCATCGACCAGGTGGCCGATTCCCTGC
ACAATTCCGGCGTCCGTATCTACAAAGATCTGACGGAGTATGTGGACATGAACTCCATTGATGATATAGC
CGCCATCATAGGTTCCGCTATTGCGGACACCACGGTGCCCAATCAACTGGACAAGGATGACAATAACGAT
ACGCGGGACAGCTGGATGGATCTGGATGCCTGGATCGACGGCAATTGCATACAGCAGGAGTCAGCCAAGG
TACTGGTCTCGCAGCAGGATTCTTTGGGTGACTTTATCCTGCCACACAGTCCACTGCCCATGCATGCCAG
TAGTTCCACGCTCCAGAGTTTACTGAGCCACGGCTACATGCCCCTGCTGCAGAATCGCCTCCAGAATGGC
CCGCCCAACGGCAATTCCTCGGGCGGCGGAGGAGGAGCGAATCAAGGAGCGGGGATCAAGGGAGATCCCC
AGGCGCCCACATCTACCTCGTACTGCAATGAACTGGCGGCGGCCACCAGCAGCAGTTGCAGTCCACCCGG
TTCAGTGGTTAGCACCACGGACAATCCAAATGGTCTGATGATCAATCCGCGCTACTTGAGTAATCCGACC
AACAATCAGGCGACGGGGAATCTTCACCAGCAGGGTGGCTATTCCATGCAAGCATCGGGTCTCTCCCTCA
AGGATAATGGCCTTTGCTCGCCGGATCTCCTGGGTAACTATCCGCATACGACAACAGCCAGCACGACGGG
TTCGGAGATGCGAACTGGAGCGCCCAAGGCCAAGAGATCCCGATCCCAAAAGAAGTCCAACCAGCAACAG
CAGCAGCAGCAACAGCAACAACAGCAGCAGGGCGATGGCGGTGGACAACCCACCACGCCCCAAATGAGCG
CCATTTCGCCCAGCGGCTTCAGTGCCAGCGATCTGAGTGGTCTGCTCGGCAAGGAGAAGCCCGTGCATCG
GTGCAGCATCTGCAATCGCGGATTCCTCAACAAGTCCAACATCAAGGTGCACTTGCGCACCCACACGGGC
GAGAAGCCCTTCCGGTGCGATGTCTGCGCCAAGGCCTTTCGCCAGAAGGCGCACCTGCTCAAACATCAAC
AGATACACAAGAGAATTGGGCGTGAC
