>Addgene plasmid #39623 | KHBD00523 | addgene partial sequence | sequence record 52749 | M13-F20 5'-TGTAAAACGACGGCCAGT-3'
GATTTTATTTTGACTGATAGTGACCTGTTCGTTGCAACAAATTGATGAGCAATGCTTTTTTATAATGCCA
ACTTTGTACAAAAAAGTTGGCACCATGAAGTTTTGCAGCATGAACGGCCCAAGTGAATCGGAAGTTGAGA
GCCTGCTGATGAGTCCGTGCTGGGGACCGCCCCAGACCTCCGCCCAGGATCAGTATCTGCTCGATGGACA
CAAGCTGTTGCTGGAGCATGACCTGGACTCCCTGCCAAGTGATGCGGATCAGAAAAACTCGCTGGACGTG
CTGGACAATCTGCTGCTGAATGGATCGTCGCTGAATGCGCTGTCGGACCTAAAGCCACTGCCGCCCTTCA
CAGGCTACACGGGCCACCTGTCCATCAATGGGATCTCCGGCCACCATTATCATGCCATTGCGCAGAGACT
GCCGGATGAGAGCAACAACAACTACATGCAGAGTGCCTATCACCCGCAGAACCAATCGAATCCCACATCC
ACCACGCAATCGAATGGGGGCAGCAATAGCAACTCCAACAACTCCAATGAGCACAACATAGTATCCTCCT
CCACCTGCTTACCAGAAAGTGTACTCAGCGGGAGCGGCGGAGGAGGAGGTGGCAACGATGCCTGCCTGGC
GGACGTGAAGCTCTTCGCCGATAGTCAACTAGATTCTAAGCTTTACTCCGTGGCCGATAGCTGTGTGATG
AACGGATCCGGTTCGGGATCCGCAGCTAATGGCAATGGATCCGGTCCCAGCATAGCCACATTAACGCCCA
TCGACCAGGTGGCCGATTCCCTGCACAATTCC
